>Addgene plasmid #131649 | ELF1_pet28a | addgene full sequence | sequence record 258598 | Addgene NGS Result
ATCCGGATATAGTTCCTCCTTTCAGCAAAAAACCCCTCAAGACCCGTTTAGAGGCCCCAAGGGGTTATGC
TAGTTATTGCTCAGCGGTGGCAGCAGCCAACTCAGCTTCCTTTCGGGCTTTGTTAGCAGCCGGATCTCAG
TGGTGGTGGTGGTGGTGCTCGAGTGCGGCCGCTACTAAAAAGAGTTGGGTTCCAGCAGTTCGTTTTGTTT
CATAGCTACCTGAGAAGTAAATCCATTGGAACTGGACACTACCATCACATAAGGCTGTGGCTGCTGCTCC
GTTTTCTCAGTGTTCTCTTTCAAATGATCTTCAGATTCCTTTTTCTCTACTTCCTGTGTAAGAGTTTTTG
TTTCTTGAGTTTTGATAACTGAAGTGATTACAGTGCCAGGTGGGTGAGCAACCAGCTGTGAACTGCGAGG
AGAAAAGGTCACCACAGGTGCAGTAGCACTGAAGGATGGAGAGGAAGCCACACTGACGGTTCCATTGCAA
ATGGTCTGAACATTGCTAGTAAGGACCTGCTGAACCTGGGCAGGGCCCAAGACAATTGAAGGAGGAGAGC
CCGCCTTTTGTGACTGCAGCATGACATTTTCTTTCAGTACTGTCATGGGCTGTGATGATGGAATGGCTTG
TAAAATAAACTTCTGAGATCCAGTACCTGCTGATGGATCTGTGCTGGCTATAACTGTTGTGAGTGGCACT
GTTTGGAGTGTTACTGTATGCAACTGCTGATTCCTAGGAGACACAACCACTGGAACTTGGGTTGGAGCCT
GTATAGTCCTAATACTCTGAACGGAAGAATTTAATGTTTCATCCTGCATGGTACTGGTTCTAGCTGCTTC
TCCCTCTGGGACAGCCTGTACTGGCTGTACTACATGAACAGTCCGGAAGAGCTGGGTAGGATATGGAGAC
TGCGTGGGCTGCACTGTCCTCAAAACTTCTGATGGTTGTGCAACTTCCACAGGATCTTTGGGTTTTGCAG
CTTTAGAATTCCCTGGTTTTAGAACTGAAGTGGCTCCTCCTTTTACCCCTGGACTTGAAGATACTCTCGA
CCGGCTGGTTTGATTCCTATTTGAAGTGGCTGATGAAGATAGCGATGGATCTGAAGACTCTATGCTGGAA
CTTGGATCCTCATCATTTATATATATAAGATCTTTTGGCATTTCTTTAAACTGATACACCAAGCGCTGAC
CTTCCACTTTTGCCAGAATACCCCTTTGGTAATAGTACCTGAGTGCTCTTCCCATGGTCTCATAATTCAT
ATCAGGTTTGTTTTTGTGCTTCCCCCACAACCTGGACACTGCTTTAGAATCCACCAATTTAAAAATGCCT
TTCTCTCGCTGGGTCCACTTGATGTATTTAGGACAAGTAGCCTTGTCCTGGAGCAGTGCCAGTAAAAACT
CCCAAAGATAAATTGTGTTTCCCTTTCCATCTTTGTTTTTCTTCTTCACAGATATATTTGGCGTAGTGGC
TGGGGAATCTGGTCGTGGTGGTTTAGTTTTTCTTCCTTTTTTCCTCTTAGGCTGTTCTGGTGATGAGGCT
CCCGGTGAGTCTGCATATTTTTCTTGCACCTGCTGTGTTTCCATCACTTCAGGAATCCCATCTAATGTGA
CGGACACATGGGTGACTGGGGCAACAACCATGTCATCTTCAGGTGAACTAAATATATTATTATTTATTCG
TTTTTCATCCAGCATAGGGCCAGGGGAATCCATATTGAGGAGTGCCTCAGCAGCCTCAATAGTTTCAATT
GTTTCATCCCCGTCATGACAAGAAGCTTCAACTGTAAGGGTGATGTCATCATCATCATCGTCTATGATTT
CTTCTTCAGCAACATCCAGTGAACTCTCAGTAATCATGTCATTGGGCTCTTCCACACAGGCTAGACCGGC
ATAACTATTGAGAATATCAGCACCAGGAACATGTTCCACAATTACGGCAGGAAAAATAGCTGGATCACCA
AGCTGTCGTTCATCCTCCATGACGTTACTAGCAAATTCAAATACTAGGTCGTTCTGTTGGACAACAGCAG
CCATATGGCTGCCGCGCGGCACCAGGCCGCTGCTGTGATGATGATGATGATGGCTGCTGCCCATGGTATA
TCTCCTTCTTAAAGTTAAACAAAATTATTTCTAGAGGGGAATTGTTATCCGCTCACAATTCCCCTATAGT
GAGTCGTATTAATTTCGCGGGATCGAGATCTCGATCCTCTACGCCGGACGCATCGTGGCCGGCATCACCG
GCGCCACAGGTGCGGTTGCTGGCGCCTATATCGCCGACATCACCGATGGGGAAGATCGGGCTCGCCACTT
CGGGCTCATGAGCGCTTGTTTCGGCGTGGGTATGGTGGCAGGCCCCGTGGCCGGGGGACTGTTGGGCGCC
ATCTCCTTGCATGCACCATTCCTTGCGGCGGCGGTGCTCAACGGCCTCAACCTACTACTGGGCTGCTTCC
TAATGCAGGAGTCGCATAAGGGAGAGCGTCGAGATCCCGGACACCATCGAATGGCGCAAAACCTTTCGCG
GTATGGCATGATAGCGCCCGGAAGAGAGTCAATTCAGGGTGGTGAATGTGAAACCAGTAACGTTATACGA
TGTCGCAGAGTATGCCGGTGTCTCTTATCAGACCGTTTCCCGCGTGGTGAACCAGGCCAGCCACGTTTCT
GCGAAAACGCGGGAAAAAGTGGAAGCGGCGATGGCGGAGCTGAATTACATTCCCAACCGCGTGGCACAAC
AACTGGCGGGCAAACAGTCGTTGCTGATTGGCGTTGCCACCTCCAGTCTGGCCCTGCACGCGCCGTCGCA
AATTGTCGCGGCGATTAAATCTCGCGCCGATCAACTGGGTGCCAGCGTGGTGGTGTCGATGGTAGAACGA
AGCGGCGTCGAAGCCTGTAAAGCGGCGGTGCACAATCTTCTCGCGCAACGCGTCAGTGGGCTGATCATTA
ACTATCCGCTGGATGACCAGGATGCCATTGCTGTGGAAGCTGCCTGCACTAATGTTCCGGCGTTATTTCT
TGATGTCTCTGACCAGACACCCATCAACAGTATTATTTTCTCCCATGAAGACGGTACGCGACTGGGCGTG
GAGCATCTGGTCGCATTGGGTCACCAGCAAATCGCGCTGTTAGCGGGCCCATTAAGTTCTGTCTCGGCGC
GTCTGCGTCTGGCTGGCTGGCATAAATATCTCACTCGCAATCAAATTCAGCCGATAGCGGAACGGGAAGG
CGACTGGAGTGCCATGTCCGGTTTTCAACAAACCATGCAAATGCTGAATGAGGGCATCGTTCCCACTGCG
ATGCTGGTTGCCAACGATCAGATGGCGCTGGGCGCAATGCGCGCCATTACCGAGTCCGGGCTGCGCGTTG
GTGCGGATATCTCGGTAGTGGGATACGACGATACCGAAGACAGCTCATGTTATATCCCGCCGTTAACCAC
CATCAAACAGGATTTTCGCCTGCTGGGGCAAACCAGCGTGGACCGCTTGCTGCAACTCTCTCAGGGCCAG
GCGGTGAAGGGCAATCAGCTGTTGCCCGTCTCACTGGTGAAAAGAAAAACCACCCTGGCGCCCAATACGC
AAACCGCCTCTCCCCGCGCGTTGGCCGATTCATTAATGCAGCTGGCACGACAGGTTTCCCGACTGGAAAG
CGGGCAGTGAGCGCAACGCAATTAATGTAAGTTAGCTCACTCATTAGGCACCGGGATCTCGACCGATGCC
CTTGAGAGCCTTCAACCCAGTCAGCTCCTTCCGGTGGGCGCGGGGCATGACTATCGTCGCCGCACTTATG
ACTGTCTTCTTTATCATGCAACTCGTAGGACAGGTGCCGGCAGCGCTCTGGGTCATTTTCGGCGAGGACC
GCTTTCGCTGGAGCGCGACGATGATCGGCCTGTCGCTTGCGGTATTCGGAATCTTGCACGCCCTCGCTCA
AGCCTTCGTCACTGGTCCCGCCACCAAACGTTTCGGCGAGAAGCAGGCCATTATCGCCGGCATGGCGGCC
CCACGGGTGCGCATGATCGTGCTCCTGTCGTTGAGGACCCGGCTAGGCTGGCGGGGTTGCCTTACTGGTT
AGCAGAATGAATCACCGATACGCGAGCGAACGTGAAGCGACTGCTGCTGCAAAACGTCTGCGACCTGAGC
AACAACATGAATGGTCTTCGGTTTCCGTGTTTCGTAAAGTCTGGAAACGCGGAAGTCAGCGCCCTGCACC
ATTATGTTCCGGATCTGCATCGCAGGATGCTGCTGGCTACCCTGTGGAACACCTACATCTGTATTAACGA
AGCGCTGGCATTGACCCTGAGTGATTTTTCTCTGGTCCCGCCGCATCCATACCGCCAGTTGTTTACCCTC
ACAACGTTCCAGTAACCGGGCATGTTCATCATCAGTAACCCGTATCGTGAGCATCCTCTCTCGTTTCATC
GGTATCATTACCCCCATGAACAGAAATCCCCCTTACACGGAGGCATCAGTGACCAAACAGGAAAAAACCG
CCCTTAACATGGCCCGCTTTATCAGAAGCCAGACATTAACGCTTCTGGAGAAACTCAACGAGCTGGACGC
GGATGAACAGGCAGACATCTGTGAATCGCTTCACGACCACGCTGATGAGCTTTACCGCAGCTGCCTCGCG
CGTTTCGGTGATGACGGTGAAAACCTCTGACACATGCAGCTCCCGGAGACGGTCACAGCTTGTCTGTAAG
CGGATGCCGGGAGCAGACAAGCCCGTCAGGGCGCGTCAGCGGGTGTTGGCGGGTGTCGGGGCGCAGCCAT
GACCCAGTCACGTAGCGATAGCGGAGTGTATACTGGCTTAACTATGCGGCATCAGAGCAGATTGTACTGA
GAGTGCACCATTGCGGTGTGAAATACCGCACAGATGCGTAAGGAGAAAATACCGCATCAGGCGCTCTTCC
GCTTCCTCGCTCACTGACTCGCTGCGCTCGGTCGTTCGGCTGCGGCGAGCGGTATCAGCTCACTCAAAGG
CGGTAATACGGTTATCCACAGAATCAGGGGATAACGCAGGAAAGAACATGTGAGCAAAAGGCCAGCAAAA
GGCCAGGAACCGTAAAAAGGCCGCGTTGCTGGCGTTTTTCCATAGGCTCCGCCCCCCTGACGAGCATCAC
AAAAATCGACGCTCAAGTCAGAGGTGGCGAAACCCGACAGGACTATAAAGATACCAGGCGTTTCCCCCTG
GAAGCTCCCTCGTGCGCTCTCCTGTTCCGACCCTGCCGCTTACCGGATACCTGTCCGCCTTTCTCCCTTC
GGGAAGCGTGGCGCTTTCTCATAGCTCACGCTGTAGGTATCTCAGTTCGGTGTAGGTCGTTCGCTCCAAG
CTGGGCTGTGTGCACGAACCCCCCGTTCAGCCCGACCGCTGCGCCTTATCCGGTAACTATCGTCTTGAGT
CCAACCCGGTAAGACACGACTTATCGCCACTGGCAGCAGCCACTGGTAACAGGATTAGCAGAGCGAGGTA
TGTAGGCGGTGCTACAGAGTTCTTGAAGTGGTGGCCTAACTACGGCTACACTAGAAGGACAGTATTTGGT
ATCTGCGCTCTGCTGAAGCCAGTTACCTTCGGAAAAAGAGTTGGTAGCTCTTGATCCGGCAAACAAACCA
CCGCTGGTAGCGGTGGTTTTTTTGTTTGCAAGCAGCAGATTACGCGCAGAAAAAAAGGATCTCAAGAAGA
TCCTTTGATCTTTTCTACGGGGTCTGACGCTCAGTGGAACGAAAACTCACGTTAAGGGATTTTGGTCATG
AACAATAAAACTGTCTGCTTACATAAACAGTAATACAAGGGGTGTTATGAGCCATATTCAACGGGAAACG
TCTTGCTCTAGGCCGCGATTAAATTCCAACATGGATGCTGATTTATATGGGTATAAATGGGCTCGCGATA
ATGTCGGGCAATCAGGTGCGACAATCTATCGATTGTATGGGAAGCCCGATGCGCCAGAGTTGTTTCTGAA
ACATGGCAAAGGTAGCGTTGCCAATGATGTTACAGATGAGATGGTCAGACTAAACTGGCTGACGGAATTT
ATGCCTCTTCCGACCATCAAGCATTTTATCCGTACTCCTGATGATGCATGGTTACTCACCACTGCGATCC
CCGGGAAAACAGCATTCCAGGTATTAGAAGAATATCCTGATTCAGGTGAAAATATTGTTGATGCGCTGGC
AGTGTTCCTGCGCCGGTTGCATTCGATTCCTGTTTGTAATTGTCCTTTTAACAGCGATCGCGTATTTCGT
CTCGCTCAGGCGCAATCACGAATGAATAACGGTTTGGTTGATGCGAGTGATTTTGATGACGAGCGTAATG
GCTGGCCTGTTGAACAAGTCTGGAAAGAAATGCATAAACTTTTGCCATTCTCACCGGATTCAGTCGTCAC
TCATGGTGATTTCTCACTTGATAACCTTATTTTTGACGAGGGGAAATTAATAGGTTGTATTGATGTTGGA
CGAGTCGGAATCGCAGACCGATACCAGGATCTTGCCATCCTATGGAACTGCCTCGGTGAGTTTTCTCCTT
CATTACAGAAACGGCTTTTTCAAAAATATGGTATTGATAATCCTGATATGAATAAATTGCAGTTTCATTT
GATGCTCGATGAGTTTTTCTAAGAATTAATTCATGAGCGGATACATATTTGAATGTATTTAGAAAAATAA
ACAAATAGGGGTTCCGCGCACATTTCCCCGAAAAGTGCCACCTAAATTGTAAGCGTTAATATTTTGTTAA
AATTCGCGTTAAATTTTTGTTAAATCAGCTCATTTTTTAACCAATAGGCCGAAATCGGCAAAATCCCTTA
TAAATCAAAAGAATAGACCGAGATAGGGT
[37 nt withheld, positions 6820-6856]
AAAGAACGTGGACTCCAACGTCAAAGG
[49 nt withheld, positions 6884-6932]
T
[91 nt withheld, positions 6934-7024]
G
[124 nt withheld, positions 7026-7149]
CCCATTCGCCA
Features (pLannotate 1.2.2; 21 found; start..end, strand, type, name):
     26..73      -  terminator     T7 terminator: transcription terminator for bacteriophage T7 RNA polymerase
     81..130     -  CDS            SET1 (fragment): solubility-enhancement tag derived from T7 phage gene 10B
    140..157     -  CDS            9xHis (fragment): 9xHis affinity tag
    178..2034    -  CDS            ELF1: ELF1_HUMAN - Experimental evidence at protein level: Swiss-Prot protein existence level 1. Transcription factor that activates the LYN and BLK promoters. Appears to be required for the T-cell-receptor-mediated trans activation of HIV-2 gene expression. Binds specifically to two purine-rich motifs in the HIV-2 enhancer. From Homo sapiens (Human).
   2038..2055    -  CDS            thrombin site: thrombin recognition and cleavage site
   2066..2082    -  CDS            capTEV™ (fragment): composite tag for in vivo biotinylation, TEV protease cleavage, and 6xHis tagging
   2101..2123    -  RBS            RBS: efficient ribosome binding site from bacteriophage T7 gene 10 (Olins and Rangwala, 1989)
   2138..2162    -  protein_bind   lac operator: The lac repressor binds to the lac operator to inhibit transcription in E. coli. This inhibition can be relieved by adding lactose or isopropyl-β-D-thiogalactopyranoside (IPTG). lac repressor encoded by lacI
   2163..2181    -  promoter       T7 promoter: promoter for bacteriophage T7 RNA polymerase
   2203..2482    +  CDS            TcR (fragment): tetracycline efflux protein; tet; confers resistance to tetracycline
   2490..2567    +  promoter       lacI promoter: lacI
   2568..3650    +  CDS            lacI: lac repressor; lacI; The lac repressor binds to the lac operator to inhibit transcription in E. coli. This inhibition can be relieved by adding lactose or isopropyl-β-D-thiogalactopyranoside (IPTG).
   3663..3684    +  protein_bind   CAP binding site: CAP binding activates transcription in the presence of cAMP. E. coli catabolite activator protein
   3699..3990    +  CDS            TcR (fragment): tetracycline efflux protein; tet; confers resistance to tetracycline
   4062..4442    -  CDS            YPB1_ECOLX: Protein predicted: Swiss-Prot protein existence level 4. From Escherichia coli.
   4459..4650    +  CDS            rop: Rop protein, which maintains plasmids at low copy number; rop
   4752..4891    +  misc_feature   bom: basis of mobility region from pBR322
   5077..5665    -  rep_origin     ori: high-copy-number ColE1/pMB1/pBR322/pUC origin of replication
   5787..6602    +  CDS            KanR: aminoglycoside phosphotransferase; aph(3')-Ia; confers resistance to kanamycin in bacteria or G418 (Geneticin®) in eukaryotes
   6611..6668    -  promoter       AmpR promoter (fragment): bla
   6721..7149    -  rep_origin     f1 ori (sequence partly withheld): f1 bacteriophage origin of replication; arrow indicates direction of (+) strand synthesis
