[The description below was written by a language model from this plasmid's Addgene catalogue record and pLannotate feature annotations shown in this document.]
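Description:
ELF1_pet28a is a bacterial expression plasmid built on the pET-28a backbone, carrying the human ETS-family transcription factor ELF1 for recombinant protein production in E. coli. The insert of about 1.86 kb is described as equivalent to the full coding sequence of a reference ELF1 transcript. It was cloned between the NdeI and NotI sites, giving a sequenced plasmid of roughly 7.2 kb. The plasmid is selected with kanamycin through an aminoglycoside phosphotransferase gene and replicates from a ColE1/pBR322-type origin. The backbone also retains the rop gene and bom region, although the catalogue entry lists the plasmid as high copy. An f1 origin is present as well. The short tetracycline-resistance fragments and the AmpR promoter fragment in the annotation are non-functional backbone remnants or annotation matches rather than working markers.

Expression is driven by a T7 promoter with an adjacent lac operator, followed by the T7 gene 10 ribosome binding site and closed by the T7 terminator. The plasmid-borne lacI gene supplies repressor, so transcription stays low until IPTG is added in a host that provides T7 RNA polymerase. ELF1 is fused at its N-terminus to the backbone 6xHis tag, which the automated annotation picks up as a partial match to another His-containing tag. A thrombin cleavage site lies between the tag and ELF1, so the tag can be removed after metal-affinity purification. A second His-coding stretch lies downstream of the insert, but the record does not state whether it is translated. That depends on whether the insert keeps its stop codon. The associated study compared MAPK specificity across ETS factors, which fits use of the plasmid to produce purified ELF1 for in vitro biochemical assays.
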