Addgene plasmid #131649: ELF1_pet28a
Purpose: Bacterial expression of ETS gene ELF1
Depositing lab: Peter Hollenhorst. Depositing organization: Indiana University, Bloomington. Publication: Comparison of MAPK specificity across the ETS transcription factor family identifies a high-affinity ERK interaction required for ERG function in prostate cells. Selvaraj N, Kedage V, Hollenhorst PC. Cell Commun Signal. 2015 Feb 19;13:12. doi: 10.1186/s12964-015-0089-7. PubMed 25885538.
Backbone
  Vector backbone: pet28a
  Backbone manufacturer: EMD Biosciences
  Backbone size w/o insert (bp): 5369
  Vector type: Bacterial Expression
Growth in bacteria
  Bacterial resistance: Kanamycin, 50 μg/mL
  Growth temperature: 37°C
  Growth strain: DH5alpha
  Copy number: High Copy
Gene/Insert
  Gene/Insert name: ELF1
  Species: H. sapiens (human)
  Insert size (bp): 1860
  Entrez Gene: ELF1 (a.k.a. EFTUD1, RIA1)
  Tag / fusion protein: 6xHis (N terminal on backbone)
  Cloning method: Restriction Enzyme; 5′ cloning site Nde1 (unknown if destroyed); 3′ cloning site Not1 (unknown if destroyed)
  Sequencing primers: 5′ T7 Fwd
Terms and licenses: Academic/Nonprofit Terms; Industry Terms: Not Available to Industry
Depositor comments: insert equivalent to CDS in NM_172373
How to cite: ELF1_pet28a was a gift from Peter Hollenhorst (Addgene plasmid # 131649 ; http://n2t.net/addgene:131649 ; RRID:Addgene_131649)
